Addgene plasmid #227219: M225I FL USP7
Purpose: Expresses human USP7 with a N-terminal cleavable 6His tag in E. coli
Depositing lab: Irina Bezsonova. Depositing organization: University of Connecticut Health Center. Publication: Functional spectrum of USP7 pathogenic variants in Hao-Fountain syndrome: Insights into the enzyme's activity, stability, and allosteric modulation. Korchak EJ, Sharafi M, Jaen Maisonet I, Salazar-Chaparro A, Semenova IV, Khan H, O'Neil AL, Caro P, Schaaf CP, Buhrlage SJ, Bezsonova I. Proc Natl Acad Sci U S A. 2025 Sep 30;122(39):e2510252122. doi: 10.1073/pnas.2510252122. Epub 2025 Sep 22. PubMed 40982686.
Backbone
  Vector backbone: pET28a-LIC Vector (GenBank accession EF442785)
  Backbone manufacturer: Structural Genomics Consortium, Toronto
  Backbone size w/o insert (bp): 5306
  Vector type: Bacterial Expression
Growth in bacteria
  Bacterial resistance: Kanamycin, 50 μg/mL
  Growth temperature: 37°C
  Growth strain: DH5alpha
  Copy number: Low Copy
Gene/Insert
  Gene/Insert name: USP7 (Ubiquitin carboxyl-terminal hydrolase 7) (alt name: HAUSP)
  Species: H. sapiens (human)
  Insert size (bp): 3306
  Mutation: M225I
  Entrez Gene: USP7 (a.k.a. C16DELp13.2, DEL16P13.2, HAFOUS, HAUSP, TEF1)
  Promoter: T7-promoter
  Tag / fusion protein: 6His (N terminal on insert)
  Cloning method: Gene Synthesis
  Sequencing primers: 5′ T7; 3′ T7-term
Terms and licenses: Academic/Nonprofit Terms; Industry Terms: Not Available to Industry
Depositor comments: USP7 full length Hao-Fountain patient mutation M225I
How to cite: M225I FL USP7 was a gift from Irina Bezsonova (Addgene plasmid # 227219 ; http://n2t.net/addgene:227219 ; RRID:Addgene_227219)
