[The description below was written by a language model from this plasmid's Addgene catalogue record and pLannotate feature annotations shown in this document.]
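Description:
M225I FL USP7 is a bacterial expression plasmid built on the pET28a-LIC backbone, a ligation-independent-cloning derivative of pET28a, and is intended for producing recombinant protein in E. coli. It replicates from a ColE1/pBR322-type origin accompanied by the bom region and the rop gene, which together keep the plasmid at the low copy number listed in the record. Selection is by kanamycin through the aph(3')-Ia resistance gene. An f1 phage origin is also present. The short tetracycline-resistance and AmpR-promoter fragments in the annotation are non-functional remnants of the pBR322-derived backbone.

The payload is a synthesized, full-length human USP7 (HAUSP) coding sequence of about 3.3 kb, encoding the ubiquitin carboxyl-terminal hydrolase 7 deubiquitinase with the M225I substitution, which the depositor describes as a Hao-Fountain syndrome patient mutation. Expression is driven by a T7 promoter followed by a lac operator and the phage T7 gene 10 ribosome binding site, and it ends at the T7 terminator. The plasmid-borne lacI gene supplies repressor, so transcription is held off until induction with IPTG in a host that provides T7 RNA polymerase. The protein carries an N-terminal, cleavable 6His tag for affinity purification. The record does not name the protease, although the annotation of a tag fragment upstream of the insert is consistent with a His-plus-cleavage-site leader. A His-tag fragment is also annotated downstream of USP7. This is probably the backbone's C-terminal tag sequence, and the catalogue entry does not list it as part of the expressed protein.

The construct appears suited to purifying the variant enzyme for biochemical comparison with wild-type USP7, for example of its activity, stability and allosteric regulation.
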