Features (pLannotate 1.2.2; 20 found; start..end, strand, type, name):
      1..589     +  rep_origin     ori: high-copy-number ColE1/pMB1/pBR322/pUC origin of replication
    775..914     -  misc_feature   bom: basis of mobility region from pBR322
   1016..1207    -  CDS            rop: Rop protein, which maintains plasmids at low copy number; rop
   1224..1604    +  CDS            YPB1_ECOLX: Protein predicted: Swiss-Prot protein existence level 4. From Escherichia coli.
   1676..1967    -  CDS            TcR (fragment): tetracycline efflux protein; tet; confers resistance to tetracycline
   1982..2003    -  protein_bind   CAP binding site: CAP binding activates transcription in the presence of cAMP. E. coli catabolite activator protein
   2016..3098    -  CDS            lacI: lac repressor; lacI; The lac repressor binds to the lac operator to inhibit transcription in E. coli. This inhibition can be relieved by adding lactose or isopropyl-β-D-thiogalactopyranoside (IPTG).
   3099..3176    -  promoter       lacI promoter: lacI
   3184..3463    -  CDS            TcR (fragment): tetracycline efflux protein; tet; confers resistance to tetracycline
   3485..3503    +  promoter       T7 promoter: promoter for bacteriophage T7 RNA polymerase
   3504..3528    +  protein_bind   lac operator: The lac repressor binds to the lac operator to inhibit transcription in E. coli. This inhibition can be relieved by adding lactose or isopropyl-β-D-thiogalactopyranoside (IPTG). lac repressor encoded by lacI
   3543..3565    +  RBS            RBS: efficient ribosome binding site from bacteriophage T7 gene 10 (Olins and Rangwala, 1989)
   3584..3600    +  CDS            capTEV™ (fragment): composite tag for in vivo biotinylation, TEV protease cleavage, and 6xHis tagging
   3629..6934    +  CDS            USP7: UBP7_HUMAN - Also known as HAUSP. Experimental evidence at protein level: Swiss-Prot protein existence level 1. (Microbial infection) Contributes to the overall stabilization and trans-activation capability of the herpesvirus 1 trans-acting transcriptional protein ICP0/VMW110 during HSV-1 infection. From Homo sapiens (Human).
   6967..6984    +  CDS            9xHis (fragment): 9xHis affinity tag
   6994..7043    +  CDS            SET1 (fragment): solubility-enhancement tag derived from T7 phage gene 10B
   7051..7098    +  terminator     T7 terminator: transcription terminator for bacteriophage T7 RNA polymerase
   7135..7563    +  rep_origin     f1 ori (sequence partly withheld): f1 bacteriophage origin of replication; arrow indicates direction of (+) strand synthesis
   7616..7673    +  promoter       AmpR promoter (fragment): bla
   7682..8497    -  CDS            KanR: aminoglycoside phosphotransferase; aph(3')-Ia; confers resistance to kanamycin in bacteria or G418 (Geneticin®) in eukaryotes
>Addgene plasmid #227219 | M225I FL USP7 | addgene full sequence | sequence record 449537 | Addgene NGS Result
TTGAGATCCTTTTTTTCTGCGCGTAATCTGCTGCTTGCAAACAAAAAAACCACCGCTACCAGCGGTGGTT
TGTTTGCCGGATCAAGAGCTACCAACTCTTTTTCCGAAGGTAACTGGCTTCAGCAGAGCGCAGATACCAA
ATACTGTCCTTCTAGTGTAGCCGTAGTTAGGCCACCACTTCAAGAACTCTGTAGCACCGCCTACATACCT
CGCTCTGCTAATCCTGTTACCAGTGGCTGCTGCCAGTGGCGATAAGTCGTGTCTTACCGGGTTGGACTCA
AGACGATAGTTACCGGATAAGGCGCAGCGGTCGGGCTGAACGGGGGGTTCGTGCACACAGCCCAGCTTGG
AGCGAACGACCTACACCGAACTGAGATACCTACAGCGTGAGCTATGAGAAAGCGCCACGCTTCCCGAAGG
GAGAAAGGCGGACAGGTATCCGGTAAGCGGCAGGGTCGGAACAGGAGAGCGCACGAGGGAGCTTCCAGGG
GGAAACGCCTGGTATCTTTATAGTCCTGTCGGGTTTCGCCACCTCTGACTTGAGCGTCGATTTTTGTGAT
GCTCGTCAGGGGGGCGGAGCCTATGGAAAAACGCCAGCAACGCGGCCTTTTTACGGTTCCTGGCCTTTTG
CTGGCCTTTTGCTCACATGTTCTTTCCTGCGTTATCCCCTGATTCTGTGGATAACCGTATTACCGCCTTT
GAGTGAGCTGATACCGCTCGCCGCAGCCGAACGACCGAGCGCAGCGAGTCAGTGAGCGAGGAAGCGGAAG
AGCGCCTGATGCGGTATTTTCTCCTTACGCATCTGTGCGGTATTTCACACCGCAATGGTGCACTCTCAGT
ACAATCTGCTCTGATGCCGCATAGTTAAGCCAGTATACACTCCGCTATCGCTACGTGACTGGGTCATGGC
TGCGCCCCGACACCCGCCAACACCCGCTGACGCGCCCTGACGGGCTTGTCTGCTCCCGGCATCCGCTTAC
AGACAAGCTGTGACCGTCTCCGGGAGCTGCATGTGTCAGAGGTTTTCACCGTCATCACCGAAACGCGCGA
GGCAGCTGCGGTAAAGCTCATCAGCGTGGTCGTGAAGCGATTCACAGATGTCTGCCTGTTCATCCGCGTC
CAGCTCGTTGAGTTTCTCCAGAAGCGTTAATGTCTGGCTTCTGATAAAGCGGGCCATGTTAAGGGCGGTT
TTTTCCTGTTTGGTCACTGATGCCTCCGTGTAAGGGGGATTTCTGTTCATGGGGGTAATGATACCGATGA
AACGAGAGAGGATGCTCACGATACGGGTTACTGATGATGAACATGCCCGGTTACTGGAACGTTGTGAGGG
TAAACAACTGGCGGTATGGATGCGGCGGGACCAGAGAAAAATCACTCAGGGTCAATGCCAGCGCTTCGTT
AATACAGATGTAGGTGTTCCACAGGGTAGCCAGCAGCATCCTGCGATGCAGATCCGGAACATAATGGTGC
AGGGCGCTGACTTCCGCGTTTCCAGACTTTACGAAACACGGAAACCGAAGACCATTCATGTTGTTGCTCA
GGTCGCAGACGTTTTGCAGCAGCAGTCGCTTCACGTTCGCTCGCGTATCGGTGATTCATTCTGCTAACCA
GTAAGGCAACCCCGCCAGCCTAGCCGGGTCCTCAACGACAGGAGCACGATCATGCGCACCCGTGGGGCCG
CCATGCCGGCGATAATGGCCTGCTTCTCGCCGAAACGTTTGGTGGCGGGACCAGTGACGAAGGCTTGAGC
GAGGGCGTGCAAGATTCCGAATACCGCAAGCGACAGGCCGATCATCGTCGCGCTCCAGCGAAAGCGGTCC
TCGCCGAAAATGACCCAGAGCGCTGCCGGCACCTGTCCTACGAGTTGCATGATAAAGAAGACAGTCATAA
GTGCGGCGACGATAGTCATGCCCCGCGCCCACCGGAAGGAGCTGACTGGGTTGAAGGCTCTCAAGGGCAT
CGGTCGAGATCCCGGTGCCTAATGAGTGAGCTAACTTACATTAATTGCGTTGCGCTCACTGCCCGCTTTC
CAGTCGGGAAACCTGTCGTGCCAGCTGCATTAATGAATCGGCCAACGCGCGGGGAGAGGCGGTTTGCGTA
TTGGGCGCCAGGGTGGTTTTTCTTTTCACCAGTGAGACGGGCAACAGCTGATTGCCCTTCACCGCCTGGC
CCTGAGAGAGTTGCAGCAAGCGGTCCACGCTGGTTTGCCCCAGCAGGCGAAAATCCTGTTTGATGGTGGT
TAACGGCGGGATATAACATGAGCTGTCTTCGGTATCGTCGTATCCCACTACCGAGATATCCGCACCAACG
CGCAGCCCGGACTCGGTAATGGCGCGCATTGCGCCCAGCGCCATCTGATCGTTGGCAACCAGCATCGCAG
TGGGAACGATGCCCTCATTCAGCATTTGCATGGTTTGTTGAAAACCGGACATGGCACTCCAGTCGCCTTC
CCGTTCCGCTATCGGCTGAATTTGATTGCGAGTGAGATATTTATGCCAGCCAGCCAGACGCAGACGCGCC
GAGACAGAACTTAATGGGCCCGCTAACAGCGCGATTTGCTGGTGACCCAATGCGACCAGATGCTCCACGC
CCAGTCGCGTACCGTCTTCATGGGAGAAAATAATACTGTTGATGGGTGTCTGGTCAGAGACATCAAGAAA
TAACGCCGGAACATTAGTGCAGGCAGCTTCCACAGCAATGGCATCCTGGTCATCCAGCGGATAGTTAATG
ATCAGCCCACTGACGCGTTGCGCGAGAAGATTGTGCACCGCCGCTTTACAGGCTTCGACGCCGCTTCGTT
CTACCATCGACACCACCACGCTGGCACCCAGTTGATCGGCGCGAGATTTAATCGCCGCGACAATTTGCGA
CGGCGCGTGCAGGGCCAGACTGGAGGTGGCAACGCCAATCAGCAACGACTGTTTGCCCGCCAGTTGTTGT
GCCACGCGGTTGGGAATGTAATTCAGCTCCGCCATCGCCGCTTCCACTTTTTCCCGCGTTTTCGCAGAAA
CGTGGCTGGCCTGGTTCACCACGCGGGAAACGGTCTGATAAGAGACACCGGCATACTCTGCGACATCGTA
TAACGTTACTGGTTTCACATTCACCACCCTGAATTGACTCTCTTCCGGGCGCTATCATGCCATACCGCGA
AAGGTTTTGCGCCATTCGATGGTGTCCGGGATCTCGACGCTCTCCCTTATGCGACTCCTGCATTAGGAAG
CAGCCCAGTAGTAGGTTGAGGCCGTTGAGCACCGCCGCCGCAAGGAATGGTGCATGCAAGGAGATGGCGC
CCAACAGTCCCCCGGCCACGGGGCCTGCCACCATACCCACGCCGAAACAAGCGCTCATGAGCCCGAAGTG
GCGAGCCCGATCTTCCCCATCGGTGATGTCGGCGATATAGGCGCCAGCAACCGCACCTGTGGCGCCGGTG
ATGCCGGCCACGATGCGTCCGGCGTAGAGGATCGAGATCTCGATCCCGCGAAATTAATACGACTCACTAT
AGGGGAATTGTGAGCGGATAACAATTCCCCTCTAGAAATAATTTTGTTTAACTTTAAGAAGGAGATATAC
CATGGGCAGCAGCCATCATCATCATCATCACAGCAGCGGCCTGGTTCCGCGTGGTAGTATGAACCACCAG
CAGCAGCAGCAGCAGCAGAAAGCGGGCGAGCAGCAGTTGAGCGAGCCCGAGGACATGGAGATGGAAGCGG
GAGATACAGATGACCCACCAAGAATTACTCAGAACCCTGTGATCAATGGGAATGTGGCCCTGAGTGATGG
ACACAACACCGCGGAGGAGGACATGGAGGATGACACCAGTTGGCGCTCCGAGGCAACCTTTCAGTTCACT
GTGGAGCGCTTCAGCAGACTGAGTGAGTCGGTCCTTAGCCCTCCGTGTTTTGTGCGAAATCTGCCATGGA
AGATTATGGTGATGCCACGCTTTTATCCAGACAGACCACACCAAAAAAGCGTAGGATTCTTTCTCCAGTG
CAATGCTGAATCTGATTCCACGTCATGGTCTTGCCATGCACAAGCAGTGCTGAAGATAATAAATTACAGA
GATGATGAAAAGTCGTTCAGTCGTCGTATTAGTCATTTGTTCTTCCATAAAGAAAATGATTGGGGATTTT
CCAATTTTATGGCCTGGAGTGAAGTGACCGATCCTGAGAAAGGATTTATAGATGATGACAAAGTTACCTT
TGAAGTCTTTGTACAGGCGGATGCTCCCCATGGAGTTGCGTGGGATTCAAAGAAGCACACAGGCTACGTC
GGCTTAAAGAATCAGGGAGCGACTTGTTACATCAACAGCCTGCTACAGACGTTATTTTTCACGAATCAGC
TACGAAAGGCTGTGTACATGATGCCAACCGAGGGGGATGATTCGTCTAAAAGCGTCCCTTTAGCATTACA
AAGAGTGTTCTATGAATTACAGCATAGTGATAAACCTGTAGGAACAAAAAAGTTAACAAAGTCATTTGGG
TGGGAAACTTTAGATAGCTTCATGCAACATGATGTTCAGGAGCTTTGTCGAGTGTTGCTCGATAATGTGG
AAAATAAGATGAAAGGCACCTGTGTAGAGGGCACCATACCCAAATTATTCCGCGGCAAAATGGTGTCCTA
TATCCAGTGTAAAGAAGTAGACTATCGGTCTGATAGAAGAGAAGATTATTATGATATCCAGCTAAGTATC
AAAGGAAAGAAAAATATATTTGAATCATTTGTGGATTATGTGGCAGTAGAACAGCTCGATGGGGACAATA
AATACGACGCTGGGGAACATGGCTTACAGGAAGCAGAGAAAGGTGTGAAATTCCTAACATTGCCACCAGT
GTTACATCTACAACTGATGAGATTTATGTATGACCCTCAGACGGACCAAAATATCAAGATCAATGATAGG
TTTGAATTCCCAGAGCAGTTACCACTTGATGAATTTTTGCAAAAAACAGATCCTAAGGACCCTGCAAATT
ATATTCTTCATGCAGTCCTGGTTCATAGTGGAGATAATCATGGTGGACATTATGTGGTTTATCTAAACCC
CAAAGGGGATGGCAAATGGTGTAAATTTGATGACGACGTGGTGTCAAGGTGTACTAAAGAGGAAGCAATT
GAGCACAATTATGGGGGTCACGATGACGACCTGTCTGTTCGACACTGCACTAATGCTTACATGTTAGTCT
ACATCAGGGAATCAAAACTGAGTGAAGTTTTACAGGCGGTCACCGACCATGATATTCCTCAGCAGTTGGT
GGAGCGATTACAAGAAGAGAAAAGGATCGAGGCTCAGAAGCGGAAGGAGCGGCAGGAAGCCCATCTCTAT
ATGCAAGTGCAGATAGTCGCAGAGGACCAGTTTTGTGGCCACCAAGGGAATGACATGTACGATGAAGAAA
AAGTGAAATACACTGTGTTCAAAGTATTGAAGAACTCCTCGCTTGCTGAGTTTGTTCAGAGCCTCTCTCA
GACCATGGGATTTCCACAAGATCAAATTCGATTGTGGCCCATGCAAGCAAGGAGTAATGGAACAAAACGA
CCAGCAATGTTAGATAATGAAGCCGACGGCAATAAAACAATGATTGAGCTCAGTGATAATGAAAACCCTT
GGACAATATTCCTGGAAACAGTTGATCCCGAGCTGGCTGCTAGTGGAGCGACCTTACCCAAGTTTGATAA
AGATCATGATGTAATGTTATTTTTGAAGATGTATGATCCCAAAACGCGGAGCTTGAATTACTGTGGGCAT
ATCTACACACCAATATCCTGTAAAATACGTGACTTGCTCCCAGTTATGTGTGACAGAGCAGGATTTATTC
AAGATACTAGCCTTATCCTCTATGAGGAAGTTAAACCGAATTTAACAGAGAGAATTCAGGACTATGACGT
GTCTCTTGATAAAGCCCTTGATGAACTAATGGATGGTGACATCATAGTATTTCAGAAGGATGACCCTGAA
AATGATAACAGTGAATTACCCACCGCAAAGGAGTATTTCCGAGATCTCTACCACCGCGTTGATGTCATTT
TCTGTGATAAAACAATCCCTAATGATCCTGGATTTGTGGTTACGTTATCAAATAGAATGAATTATTTTCA
GGTTGCAAAGACAGTTGCACAGAGGCTCAACACAGATCCAATGTTGCTGCAGTTTTTCAAGTCTCAAGGT
TATAGGGATGGCCCAGGTAATCCTCTTAGACATAATTATGAAGGTACTTTAAGAGATCTTCTACAGTTCT
TCAAGCCTAGACAACCTAAGAAACTTTACTATCAGCAGCTTAAGATGAAAATCACAGACTTTGAGAACAG
GCGAAGTTTTAAATGTATATGGTTAAACAGCCAATTTAGGGAAGAGGAAATAACACTATATCCAGACAAG
CATGGGTGTGTCCGGGACCTGTTAGAAGAATGTAAAAAGGCCGTGGAGCTTGGGGAGAAAGCATCAGGGA
AACTTAGGCTGCTAGAAATTGTAAGCTACAAAATCATTGGTGTTCATCAAGAAGATGAACTATTAGAATG
TTTATCTCCTGCAACGAGCCGGACGTTTCGAATAGAGGAAATCCCTTTGGACCAGGTGGACATAGACAAA
GAGAATGAGATGCTTGTCACAGTGGCGCATTTCCACAAAGAGGTCTTCGGAACGTTCGGAATCCCGTTTT
TGCTGAGGATACACCAGGGCGAGCATTTTCGAGAAGTGATGAAGCGAATCCAGAGCCTGCTGGACATCCA
GGAGAAGGAGTTTGAGAAGTTTAAATTTGCAATTGTAATGATGGGCCGACACCAGTACATAAATGAAGAC
GAGTATGAAGTAAATTTGAAAGACTTTGAGCCACAGCCCGGTAATATGTCTCATCCTCGGCCTTGGCTAG
GGCTCGACCACTTCAACAAAGCCCCAAAGAGGAGTCGCTACACTTACCTTGAAAAGGCCATTAAAATCCA
TAACTGATGATGACGAAGCTTGCGGCCGCACTCGAGCACCACCACCACCACCACTGAGATCCGGCTGCTA
ACAAAGCCCGAAAGGAAGCTGAGTTGGCTGCTGCCACCGCTGAGCAATAACTAGCATAACCCCTTGGGGC
CTCTAAACGGGTCTTGAGGGGTTTTTTGCTGAAAGGAGGAACTATATCCGGATTGGCGAATGGG
[124 nt withheld, positions 7135-7258]
C
[91 nt withheld, positions 7260-7350]
A
[49 nt withheld, positions 7352-7400]
CCTTTGACGTTGGAGTCCACGTTCTTT
[37 nt withheld, positions 7428-7464]
ACCCTATCTCGGTCTATTCTTTTGATTTATAAGGGATTTTGCCGATTTCGGCCTATTGGTTAAAAAATGA
GCTGATTTAACAAAAATTTAACGCGAATTTTAACAAAATATTAACGCTTACAATTTAGGTGGCACTTTTC
GGGGAAATGTGCGCGGAACCCCTATTTGTTTATTTTTCTAAATACATTCAAATATGTATCCGCTCATGAA
TTAATTCTTAGAAAAACTCATCGAGCATCAAATGAAACTGCAATTTATTCATATCAGGATTATCAATACC
ATATTTTTGAAAAAGCCGTTTCTGTAATGAAGGAGAAAACTCACCGAGGCAGTTCCATAGGATGGCAAGA
TCCTGGTATCGGTCTGCGATTCCGACTCGTCCAACATCAATACAACCTATTAATTTCCCCTCGTCAAAAA
TAAGGTTATCAAGTGAGAAATCACCATGAGTGACGACTGAATCCGGTGAGAATGGCAAAAGTTTATGCAT
TTCTTTCCAGACTTGTTCAACAGGCCAGCCATTACGCTCGTCATCAAAATCACTCGCATCAACCAAACCG
TTATTCATTCGTGATTGCGCCTGAGCGAGACGAAATACGCGATCGCTGTTAAAAGGACAATTACAAACAG
GAATCGAATGCAACCGGCGCAGGAACACTGCCAGCGCATCAACAATATTTTCACCTGAATCAGGATATTC
TTCTAATACCTGGAATGCTGTTTTCCCGGGGATCGCAGTGGTGAGTAACCATGCATCATCAGGAGTACGG
ATAAAATGCTTGATGGTCGGAAGAGGCATAAATTCCGTCAGCCAGTTTAGTCTGACCATCTCATCTGTAA
CATCATTGGCAACGCTACCTTTGCCATGTTTCAGAAACAACTCTGGCGCATCGGGCTTCCCATACAATCG
ATAGATTGTCGCACCTGATTGCCCGACATTATCGCGAGCCCATTTATACCCATATAAATCAGCATCCATG
TTGGAATTTAATCGCGGCCTAGAGCAAGACGTTTCCCGTTGAATATGGCTCATAACACCCCTTGTATTAC
TGTTTATGTAAGCAGACAGTTTTATTGTTCATGACCAAAATCCCTTAACGTGAGTTTTCGTTCCACTGAG
CGTCAGACCCCGTAGAAAAGATCAAAGGATCTTC
